>Addgene plasmid #249564 | pMB-pET28a-Eah | addgene full sequence | sequence record 498082 | Addgene NGS Result
TGGCGAATGGG
[124 nt withheld, positions 12-135]
C
[91 nt withheld, positions 137-227]
A
[49 nt withheld, positions 229-277]
CCTTTGACGTTGGAGTCCACGTTCTTT
[37 nt withheld, positions 305-341]
ACCCTATCTCGGTCTATTCTTTTGATTTATAAGGGATTTTGCCGATTTCGGCCTATTGGTTAAAAAATGA
GCTGATTTAACAAAAATTTAACGCGAATTTTAACAAAATATTAACGCTTACAATTTAGGTGGCACTTTTC
GGGGAAATGTGCGCGGAACCCCTATTTGTTTATTTTTCTAAATACATTCAAATATGTATCCGCTCATGAA
TTAATTCTTAGAAAAACTCATCGAGCATCAAATGAAACTGCAATTTATTCATATCAGGATTATCAATACC
ATATTTTTGAAAAAGCCGTTTCTGTAATGAAGGAGAAAACTCACCGAGGCAGTTCCATAGGATGGCAAGA
TCCTGGTATCGGTCTGCGATTCCGACTCGTCCAACATCAATACAACCTATTAATTTCCCCTCGTCAAAAA
TAAGGTTATCAAGTGAGAAATCACCATGAGTGACGACTGAATCCGGTGAGAATGGCAAAAGTTTATGCAT
TTCTTTCCAGACTTGTTCAACAGGCCAGCCATTACGCTCGTCATCAAAATCACTCGCATCAACCAAACCG
TTATTCATTCGTGATTGCGCCTGAGCGAGACGAAATACGCGATCGCTGTTAAAAGGACAATTACAAACAG
GAATCGAATGCAACCGGCGCAGGAACACTGCCAGCGCATCAACAATATTTTCACCTGAATCAGGATATTC
TTCTAATACCTGGAATGCTGTTTTCCCGGGGATCGCAGTGGTGAGTAACCATGCATCATCAGGAGTACGG
ATAAAATGCTTGATGGTCGGAAGAGGCATAAATTCCGTCAGCCAGTTTAGTCTGACCATCTCATCTGTAA
CATCATTGGCAACGCTACCTTTGCCATGTTTCAGAAACAACTCTGGCGCATCGGGCTTCCCATACAATCG
ATAGATTGTCGCACCTGATTGCCCGACATTATCGCGAGCCCATTTATACCCATATAAATCAGCATCCATG
TTGGAATTTAATCGCGGCCTAGAGCAAGACGTTTCCCGTTGAATATGGCTCATAACACCCCTTGTATTAC
TGTTTATGTAAGCAGACAGTTTTATTGTTCATGACCAAAATCCCTTAACGTGAGTTTTCGTTCCACTGAG
CGTCAGACCCCGTAGAAAAGATCAAAGGATCTTCTTGAGATCCTTTTTTTCTGCGCGTAATCTGCTGCTT
GCAAACAAAAAAACCACCGCTACCAGCGGTGGTTTGTTTGCCGGATCAAGAGCTACCAACTCTTTTTCCG
AAGGTAACTGGCTTCAGCAGAGCGCAGATACCAAATACTGTCCTTCTAGTGTAGCCGTAGTTAGGCCACC
ACTTCAAGAACTCTGTAGCACCGCCTACATACCTCGCTCTGCTAATCCTGTTACCAGTGGCTGCTGCCAG
TGGCGATAAGTCGTGTCTTACCGGGTTGGACTCAAGACGATAGTTACCGGATAAGGCGCAGCGGTCGGGC
TGAACGGGGGGTTCGTGCACACAGCCCAGCTTGGAGCGAACGACCTACACCGAACTGAGATACCTACAGC
GTGAGCTATGAGAAAGCGCCACGCTTCCCGAAGGGAGAAAGGCGGACAGGTATCCGGTAAGCGGCAGGGT
CGGAACAGGAGAGCGCACGAGGGAGCTTCCAGGGGGAAACGCCTGGTATCTTTATAGTCCTGTCGGGTTT
CGCCACCTCTGACTTGAGCGTCGATTTTTGTGATGCTCGTCAGGGGGGCGGAGCCTATGGAAAAACGCCA
GCAACGCGGCCTTTTTACGGTTCCTGGCCTTTTGCTGGCCTTTTGCTCACATGTTCTTTCCTGCGTTATC
CCCTGATTCTGTGGATAACCGTATTACCGCCTTTGAGTGAGCTGATACCGCTCGCCGCAGCCGAACGACC
GAGCGCAGCGAGTCAGTGAGCGAGGAAGCGGAAGAGCGCCTGATGCGGTATTTTCTCCTTACGCATCTGT
GCGGTATTTCACACCGCAATGGTGCACTCTCAGTACAATCTGCTCTGATGCCGCATAGTTAAGCCAGTAT
ACACTCCGCTATCGCTACGTGACTGGGTCATGGCTGCGCCCCGACACCCGCCAACACCCGCTGACGCGCC
CTGACGGGCTTGTCTGCTCCCGGCATCCGCTTACAGACAAGCTGTGACCGTCTCCGGGAGCTGCATGTGT
CAGAGGTTTTCACCGTCATCACCGAAACGCGCGAGGCAGCTGCGGTAAAGCTCATCAGCGTGGTCGTGAA
GCGATTCACAGATGTCTGCCTGTTCATCCGCGTCCAGCTCGTTGAGTTTCTCCAGAAGCGTTAATGTCTG
GCTTCTGATAAAGCGGGCCATGTTAAGGGCGGTTTTTTCCTGTTTGGTCACTGATGCCTCCGTGTAAGGG
GGATTTCTGTTCATGGGGGTAATGATACCGATGAAACGAGAGAGGATGCTCACGATACGGGTTACTGATG
ATGAACATGCCCGGTTACTGGAACGTTGTGAGGGTAAACAACTGGCGGTATGGATGCGGCGGGACCAGAG
AAAAATCACTCAGGGTCAATGCCAGCGCTTCGTTAATACAGATGTAGGTGTTCCACAGGGTAGCCAGCAG
CATCCTGCGATGCAGATCCGGAACATAATGGTGCAGGGCGCTGACTTCCGCGTTTCCAGACTTTACGAAA
CACGGAAACCGAAGACCATTCATGTTGTTGCTCAGGTCGCAGACGTTTTGCAGCAGCAGTCGCTTCACGT
TCGCTCGCGTATCGGTGATTCATTCTGCTAACCAGTAAGGCAACCCCGCCAGCCTAGCCGGGTCCTCAAC
GACAGGAGCACGATCATGCGCACCCGTGGGGCCGCCATGCCGGCGATAATGGCCTGCTTCTCGCCGAAAC
GTTTGGTGGCGGGACCAGTGACGAAGGCTTGAGCGAGGGCGTGCAAGATTCCGAATACCGCAAGCGACAG
GCCGATCATCGTCGCGCTCCAGCGAAAGCGGTCCTCGCCGAAAATGACCCAGAGCGCTGCCGGCACCTGT
CCTACGAGTTGCATGATAAAGAAGACAGTCATAAGTGCGGCGACGATAGTCATGCCCCGCGCCCACCGGA
AGGAGCTGACTGGGTTGAAGGCTCTCAAGGGCATCGGTCGAGATCCCGGTGCCTAATGAGTGAGCTAACT
TACATTAATTGCGTTGCGCTCACTGCCCGCTTTCCAGTCGGGAAACCTGTCGTGCCAGCTGCATTAATGA
ATCGGCCAACGCGCGGGGAGAGGCGGTTTGCGTATTGGGCGCCAGGGTGGTTTTTCTTTTCACCAGTGAG
ACGGGCAACAGCTGATTGCCCTTCACCGCCTGGCCCTGAGAGAGTTGCAGCAAGCGGTCCACGCTGGTTT
GCCCCAGCAGGCGAAAATCCTGTTTGATGGTGGTTAACGGCGGGATATAACATGAGCTGTCTTCGGTATC
GTCGTATCCCACTACCGAGATATCCGCACCAACGCGCAGCCCGGACTCGGTAATGGCGCGCATTGCGCCC
AGCGCCATCTGATCGTTGGCAACCAGCATCGCAGTGGGAACGATGCCCTCATTCAGCATTTGCATGGTTT
GTTGAAAACCGGACATGGCACTCCAGTCGCCTTCCCGTTCCGCTATCGGCTGAATTTGATTGCGAGTGAG
ATATTTATGCCAGCCAGCCAGACGCAGACGCGCCGAGACAGAACTTAATGGGCCCGCTAACAGCGCGATT
TGCTGGTGACCCAATGCGACCAGATGCTCCACGCCCAGTCGCGTACCGTCTTCATGGGAGAAAATAATAC
TGTTGATGGGTGTCTGGTCAGAGACATCAAGAAATAACGCCGGAACATTAGTGCAGGCAGCTTCCACAGC
AATGGCATCCTGGTCATCCAGCGGATAGTTAATGATCAGCCCACTGACGCGTTGCGCGAGAAGATTGTGC
ACCGCCGCTTTACAGGCTTCGACGCCGCTTCGTTCTACCATCGACACCACCACGCTGGCACCCAGTTGAT
CGGCGCGAGATTTAATCGCCGCGACAATTTGCGACGGCGCGTGCAGGGCCAGACTGGAGGTGGCAACGCC
AATCAGCAACGACTGTTTGCCCGCCAGTTGTTGTGCCACGCGGTTGGGAATGTAATTCAGCTCCGCCATC
GCCGCTTCCACTTTTTCCCGCGTTTTCGCAGAAACGTGGCTGGCCTGGTTCACCACGCGGGAAACGGTCT
GATAAGAGACACCGGCATACTCTGCGACATCGTATAACGTTACTGGTTTCACATTCACCACCCTGAATTG
ACTCTCTTCCGGGCGCTATCATGCCATACCGCGAAAGGTTTTGCGCCATTCGATGGTGTCCGGGATCTCG
ACGCTCTCCCTTATGCGACTCCTGCATTAGGAAGCAGCCCAGTAGTAGGTTGAGGCCGTTGAGCACCGCC
GCCGCAAGGAATGGTGCATGCAAGGAGATGGCGCCCAACAGTCCCCCGGCCACGGGGCCTGCCACCATAC
CCACGCCGAAACAAGCGCTCATGAGCCCGAAGTGGCGAGCCCGATCTTCCCCATCGGTGATGTCGGCGAT
ATAGGCGCCAGCAACCGCACCTGTGGCGCCGGCGTAGAGGATCGAGATCTCGATCCCGCGAAATTAATAC
GACTCACTATAGGGGAATTGTGAGCGGATAACAATTCCCCTCTAGAAATAATTTTGTTTAACTTTAAGAA
GGAGATATACCATGGGCAGCAGCCATCATCATCATCATCACAGCAGCGCGGAAAACAAGGTTATCGATAT
CAACATGCACTTCCTGCCCACCGACCTGTTCACCAACGAGGAGGTCCTGCACGGGTTCCTGTACTCGGCA
CCCATCGCGTTCGGCATGAAGGCCTACATCGACAAGACGCCGGACGGCGCGAAGGACCAGCTCATCCTTG
AGTACCCCGAAGGCAAGCAGATACTGAACTACGTGGAGGGCGACTACACGCTCGAGACGAAGCTGCAGGC
CATGGACGAGAACGGCGTGGACATCGCCCTTCTGCGCATGCCGGTGTGGCAGGAATGGCTTTCGCTCGAC
ACCTGCAAGATCGTGAACGACCAGGCCGCCGAGATGTGCAAGCGCTCGAACGGCCGCCTGTACGCCAACG
CCGTCGTGCCGCCGTGGGGCCGCAAGGAGGACGTGGCCGAGCTCGAGCGCTGCATCGACGAGCTGGGCAT
GGTGGGCGTGCAGCTGGCCTGCTGCTACGGCGACCGCTTCCTCGACGACGACATGTTCAAGCCCTACCTG
AAGGTCCTCAACGAGAAGAAGGTCCCGGCCGTCATCCACCACACGCCCGGCCAGAACGCCTACGCGAACT
TCGACGAGTACACGGTGCTCCGCCGCGAGCTCGGCCGCATCCACGCGCAGGCCGCCGCCGTGGGCCGCGA
GATCTACTCCGGCATGTTCGACGAGTTCCCCGACCTCAAGTTCATCCACACGATGTTCGGCGGCAACTGG
TTCGGCCTGCAGAACATCCTCGCCCCGCACAAGTCGACCAAGAAGAAGGAGGCCATGAACCGCCTGGCCA
CCAACGTCGACCACGAGGCGTACGACCGCTACCTGGCCAACAACATCTTCTTCGACATGACGCACCCCAT
GAGCTGGGGCAAGGACCAGCTGGAGTGCGCGGCGAAGGTGTGCGGCGCCGACCACCTGCTGCTGGGCTCC
TCGTTCCCGGTGTTCTACGAGTGGATGGCCCGCTCCGTGGAGTCCATCAACGCCATGGACGTGCCGCAGG
AGGACAAGGACCTCATGCTGGGCGGCAACGCCGCGAAGCTGTTCAACCTGTAACTCGAGCACCACCACCA
CCACCACTGAGATCCGGCTGCTAACAAAGCCCGAAAGGAAGCTGAGTTGGCTGCTGCCACCGCTGAGCAA
TAACTAGCATAACCCCTTGGGGCCTCTAAACGGGTCTTGAGGGGTTTTTTGCTGAAAGGAGGAACTATAT
CCGGAT
Features (pLannotate 1.2.2; 19 found; start..end, strand, type, name):
     12..440     +  rep_origin     f1 ori (sequence partly withheld): f1 bacteriophage origin of replication; arrow indicates direction of (+) strand synthesis
    493..550     +  promoter       AmpR promoter (fragment): bla
    559..1374    -  CDS            KanR: aminoglycoside phosphotransferase; aph(3')-Ia; confers resistance to kanamycin in bacteria or G418 (Geneticin®) in eukaryotes
   1496..2084    +  rep_origin     ori: high-copy-number ColE1/pMB1/pBR322/pUC origin of replication
   2270..2409    -  misc_feature   bom: basis of mobility region from pBR322
   2511..2702    -  CDS            rop: Rop protein, which maintains plasmids at low copy number; rop
   2719..3099    +  CDS            YPB1_ECOLX: Protein predicted: Swiss-Prot protein existence level 4. From Escherichia coli.
   3171..3462    -  CDS            TcR (fragment): tetracycline efflux protein; tet; confers resistance to tetracycline
   3477..3498    -  protein_bind   CAP binding site: CAP binding activates transcription in the presence of cAMP. E. coli catabolite activator protein
   3511..4593    -  CDS            lacI: lac repressor; lacI; The lac repressor binds to the lac operator to inhibit transcription in E. coli. This inhibition can be relieved by adding lactose or isopropyl-β-D-thiogalactopyranoside (IPTG).
   4594..4671    -  promoter       lacI promoter: lacI
   4679..4923    -  CDS            TcR (fragment): tetracycline efflux protein; tet; confers resistance to tetracycline
   4956..4974    +  promoter       T7 promoter: promoter for bacteriophage T7 RNA polymerase
   4975..4999    +  protein_bind   lac operator: The lac repressor binds to the lac operator to inhibit transcription in E. coli. This inhibition can be relieved by adding lactose or isopropyl-β-D-thiogalactopyranoside (IPTG). lac repressor encoded by lacI
   5014..5036    +  RBS            RBS: efficient ribosome binding site from bacteriophage T7 gene 10 (Olins and Rangwala, 1989)
   5055..5071    +  CDS            capTEV™ (fragment): composite tag for in vivo biotinylation, TEV protease cleavage, and 6xHis tagging
   6141..6158    +  CDS            9xHis (fragment): 9xHis affinity tag
   6168..6217    +  CDS            SET1 (fragment): solubility-enhancement tag derived from T7 phage gene 10B
   6225..6272    +  terminator     T7 terminator: transcription terminator for bacteriophage T7 RNA polymerase
