[The description below was written by a language model from this plasmid's Addgene catalogue record and pLannotate feature annotations shown in this document.]
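Description:
pMB-pET28a-Eah is a bacterial expression plasmid built on the pET28a backbone for producing the Eah protein from the gut bacterium Gordonibacter urolithinfaciens DSM 27213. It is propagated in E. coli under kanamycin selection through an aminoglycoside phosphotransferase (KanR) gene. Replication depends on a ColE1/pMB1-type origin, accompanied by the pBR322 bom region and the rop gene. The catalogue lists the plasmid as high copy, although rop normally restrains copy number in pET-type vectors. An f1 phage origin is also present. Short annotated fragments of a tetracycline resistance gene and an AmpR promoter appear to be backbone remnants rather than functional markers.

The expression cassette follows the standard pET layout: a T7 promoter immediately followed by a lac operator, the strong T7 gene 10 ribosome binding site, the coding region, and a T7 terminator. A lacI gene on the plasmid supplies the repressor. Transcription therefore requires a host that provides T7 RNA polymerase and is induced with IPTG or lactose; the listed DH5alpha strain serves for cloning and maintenance. The Eah open reading frame itself is not annotated in the feature table, but it presumably occupies the roughly 1 kb unannotated stretch between the RBS and the terminator. The catalogue records an N-terminal His6 tag, consistent with a short His-tag-like fragment annotated just after the RBS. A second His-type fragment lies downstream of the insert, corresponding to the vector's optional C-terminal tag, and the record does not say whether it is translated.

The stated purpose is simply expression of Eah. The associated work concerns gut bacterial enzymes involved in urolithin production, and the His tag would suit affinity purification of the recombinant protein for biochemical study.
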