Addgene plasmid #249564: pMB-pET28a-Eah
Purpose: Expresses Eah
Depositing lab: Emily Balskus. Depositing organization: Harvard University. Publication: Distinct classes of gut bacterial molybdenum-dependent enzymes produce urolithins. Bae M, Dong X, Avila-Pacheco J, Nguyen QD, Inyama F, Hill-Maini V, Clish CB, Balskus EP. Proc Natl Acad Sci U S A. 2025 Dec 30;122(52):e2501312122. doi: 10.1073/pnas.2501312122. Epub 2025 Dec 24. PubMed 41439715.
Backbone
  Vector backbone: pET28a
  Vector type: Bacterial Expression
Growth in bacteria
  Bacterial resistance: Kanamycin, 50 μg/mL
  Growth temperature: 37°C
  Growth strain: DH5alpha
  Copy number: High Copy
Gene/Insert
  Gene/Insert name: Eah
  Species: Gordonibacter urolithinfaciens DSM 27213
  Tag / fusion protein: His6 (N terminal on insert)
Terms and licenses: Academic/Nonprofit Terms; Industry Terms: Not Available to Industry
How to cite: pMB-pET28a-Eah was a gift from Emily Balskus (Addgene plasmid # 249564 ; http://n2t.net/addgene:249564 ; RRID:Addgene_249564)
